Addgene plasmid #97107: Tol2-lyzC-microRNA 31-Dendra2
Purpose: overexpression of microRNA and Dendra2 in Zebrafish
Depositing lab: Qing Deng. Depositing organization: Purdue University. Publication: Phenotypical microRNA screen reveals a noncanonical role of CDK2 in regulating neutrophil migration. Hsu AY, Wang D, Liu S, Lu J, Syahirah R, Bennin DA, Huttenlocher A, Umulis DM, Wan J, Deng Q. Proc Natl Acad Sci U S A. 2019 Aug 26. pii: 1905221116. doi: 10.1073/pnas.1905221116. PubMed 31451657.
Backbone
  Vector backbone: Tol2
  Vector type: Zebrafish
Growth in bacteria
  Bacterial resistance: Ampicillin, 100 μg/mL
  Growth temperature: 37°C
  Growth strain: DH5alpha
  Copy number: High Copy
Gene/Insert
  Gene/Insert name: microRNA 31 Dendra2
  Species: D. rerio (zebrafish)
  Cloning method: Ligation Independent Cloning
Terms and licenses: Academic/Nonprofit Terms; Industry Terms: Not Available to Industry
How to cite: Tol2-lyzC-microRNA 31-Dendra2 was a gift from Qing Deng (Addgene plasmid # 97107 ; http://n2t.net/addgene:97107 ; RRID:Addgene_97107)
