[The description below was written by a language model from this plasmid's Addgene catalogue record and pLannotate feature annotations shown in this document.]
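Description:
Tol2-lyzC-microRNA 31-Dendra2 is a zebrafish transgenesis plasmid built on a Tol2 transposon backbone and intended to overexpress microRNA 31 together with the fluorescent protein Dendra2. In bacteria it is maintained as a high-copy plasmid through a ColE1/pUC-type origin and selected with ampicillin via the β-lactamase gene and its native promoter. Remnants of a pBluescript-style cloning vector are also annotated, including a partial f1 origin, lac promoter/operator elements, a T3 promoter and a fragment of the multiple cloning site. The Tol2 arms themselves are not annotated. A short match to medaka tyrosinase may reflect sequence flanking the original medaka Tol2 element, though the record does not confirm this.

The payload runs in the forward direction. It begins with a small fragment matching zebrafish β-actin (actba), followed by a mir-31 hairpin region, the complete Dendra2 coding sequence, a short SV40 large T antigen fragment and the SV40 polyadenylation signal. This layout places the microRNA upstream of the reporter on what appears to be a single transcript, so Dendra2 fluorescence would mark the cells that express the microRNA. The role of the actin-derived segment is not stated. The plasmid name indicates a lyzC (lysozyme C) promoter, which is commonly used for neutrophil-restricted expression in zebrafish, but no promoter is annotated in the unassigned region upstream of the cassette. Dendra2 is a green-to-red photoconvertible protein, which also allows selected cells to be optically labelled and tracked. The associated publication describes a phenotypic microRNA screen of neutrophil migration, consistent with use of this construct for Tol2-mediated transgenesis to test the effect of miR-31 overexpression.
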