Features (pLannotate 1.2.2; 17 found; start..end, strand, type, name):
   1340..1462    +  CDS            actba (fragment): ACTB1_DANRE - Also known as bact, bactin1, bactzf. Experimental evidence at protein level: Swiss-Prot protein existence level 1. Actin is a highly conserved protein that polymerizes to produce filaments that form cross-linked networks in the cytoplasm of cells. Actin exists in both monomeric (G-actin) and polymeric (F-actin) forms, both forms playing key functions, such as cell motility and contraction. In addition to their role in the cytoplasmic cytoskeleton, G- and F-actin also localize in the nucleus, and regulate gene transcription and motility and repair of damaged DNA. From Danio rerio
   1957..2037    +  ncRNA          mir-31 (fragment): Accession: RF00661 - microRNA mir-31
   2623..2641    -  misc_feature   MCS (fragment): pBluescript multiple cloning site
   2656..3345    +  CDS            Dendra2: Dendra2 is a photoconvertible green fluorescent protein published in 2006, derived from Dendronephthya sp.. It has high acid sensitivity.
   3353..3436    +  CDS            large T antigen (fragment): large T antigen from SV40 (simian virus 40)
   3459..3580    +  polyA_signal   SV40 poly(A) signal: SV40 polyadenylation signal
   3587..3672    -  rep_origin     M13 ori (fragment): M13 bacteriophage origin of replication; arrow indicates direction of (+) strand synthesis
   3958..3976    -  promoter       T3 promoter: promoter for bacteriophage T3 RNA polymerase
   4021..4037    -  protein_bind   lac operator: The lac repressor binds to the lac operator to inhibit transcription in E. coli. This inhibition can be relieved by adding lactose or isopropyl-β-D-thiogalactopyranoside (IPTG). lac repressor encoded by lacI
   4045..4075    -  promoter       lac promoter: promoter for the E. coli lac operon
   4090..4111    -  protein_bind   CAP binding site: CAP binding activates transcription in the presence of cAMP. E. coli catabolite activator protein
   4124..4216    -  CDS            lacI (fragment): lac repressor; lacI; The lac repressor binds to the lac operator to inhibit transcription in E. coli. This inhibition can be relieved by adding lactose or isopropyl-β-D-thiogalactopyranoside (IPTG).
   4399..4987    -  rep_origin     ori: high-copy-number ColE1/pMB1/pBR322/pUC origin of replication
   5158..6018    -  CDS            AmpR: β-lactamase; bla; confers resistance to ampicillin, carbenicillin, and related antibiotics
   6019..6123    -  promoter       AmpR promoter: bla
   6149..6479    -  rep_origin     f1 ori (fragment) (sequence partly withheld): f1 bacteriophage origin of replication; arrow indicates direction of (+) strand synthesis
   6477..6704    +  CDS            tyr (fragment) (sequence partly withheld): TYRO_ORYLA - Also known as tyro. Experimental evidence at transcript level: Swiss-Prot protein existence level 2. This is a copper-containing oxidase that functions in the formation of pigments such as melanins and other polyphenolic compounds. From Oryzias latipes (Japanese rice fish) (Japanese killifish).
>Addgene plasmid #97107 | Tol2-lyzC-microRNA 31-Dendra2 | addgene full sequence | sequence record 182582 | Addgene NGS Result
TTTTTTAAATTAAAAAAAAACATTTTTATTAAACCACTTGTGACTAAACCTTTTTTAGTTATTCTATTTT
GTGACGAGTCTGAATGGCCAAAGTACTCTTGAATCCAAAATCTTTATAGTAAAATGTTTAATCTTACTTG
CAGTGTTGGGTATAATTTGTAACAAAGTTGAATTCCATATCTGCTGAGTGAAAAAGTAAAGTAAGAGATT
GCTGTAAATATTTAGGTTATTTATTTATTAATACAATATAGAAAGTAACAAAACACAATGTAAAAAATCA
ATAAAGAAAGTAAATATTAAAAGTAATGATAAACTAATGATGTAAACAATATTAGCAACAAAGTTTGTAC
AATTCAGGGAGGGTAAAGAATTTCACCTAATAGTCAAACTCTGTATTAAATAATATAAAATCTTTGTTCT
TAGTCTGAAGAGGAGACTGTGAGAGAAAGCTTACTGGTTGTTAAATTAGAAAATTTGTAACTTGCAGATT
AAAATGATTTAAATAATTTTATAAAGGCCATGTTTGAAACAAATGTAAAAACATAATAAATGTTAAGAAT
TTCAGATATTGAGATTTTACAATTTAAAAAAAGCAATAAAGTAATAGCAGAGACCTACACTCTTAAAGTA
AATTACCCAACTCTGCTTACTAGTAACTTTTGGAATAGTTACTAGTATCCATTGAACAAATACTAGAATC
TAATTAAATTGTGTGAGTGTCCAATGAAAAGATTCTTGTATTTAAAACAGTACCAGTATCTATATATGTA
CAAAATTTAGTGCTAGCAAAATGCAAATAAATACTACTGCATATAATGGATTGCATTGTAAATCGACTCG
CCATAATACATTTATTTCCTATTTTTACTTTTAACAAAAAATAAGTTCACTGAGTATTTCATGTCATTAA
ATCGCATTAAACCTCTTGCATGCTTTATGTACACTAGTGCAGTTCGCTAAATGACCACCGGTGTCACTAA
TAACACGATCGTTTCTGAATTCTGCATTAAACGCCATTTATACGTTGCTCTTATTAGTAAACAATTTCTC
CATCATGAGCTCGACCAGTATTGCATATTTCATCCTCTTAAATCCAGAGTTGTTTCTTTTAATCACTTTC
TCTTCATGATAAAAGCAGTTTTTGGTTTTCAGAAGTTTACAACAAACCCAGTCAGTTATTGCCTCAGCAA
ACACTGGAGCAACTGCACACTTGTGAAAAGCTTCTTGCGAAACACAAACCTTTCTCTGGACTTATAAATA
AAGGCATTCAGCAGCTCCACCATACACCTCCACTGGTCTTGATAAAGCAGATATCAGCAGTGATACAGGT
ACCGCCACCATGGATGAGGAAATCGCTGCCCTGGTCGTTGACAACGGCTCCGGTATGTGCAAAGCCGGTT
TTGCTGGAGATGATGCCCCTCGTGCTGTTTTCCCCTCCATTGTTGGACGACCCAGACATCAGGTACATTT
AATAAACCATCCTAATAACATGTTAATCATATTGAACCACATTAAACTCTCATTTGTGCATTTTACATCT
TTTAAAACCGATTTATATTCGTTTTTAGATAATGAAGTTTATTAAAGTGTTAATTCACAGCTTTATTGCT
TGTTTTGAGAATCTGCTTGCATAAGTGATTTTTAAACTTGATCTGATTTTCGTTTGTTTCGAAGTTCTTC
AGCTTTGAAAGTCAGATCTTCAATTCACAGCCATGCCATAGTTTTAGGATACAGTATAAGTAGACGAATT
GGGATGCATCGTAGATTTTATGCTGTGTTTGTTATGGTTTTTCAGTGGTAGAGATTTTCAGAGTATTATT
AGGGTTATAGTCAGTGTCAGGTTTATTTATCGTCAGCGTGATGGGCAAAAAACAGCTGGCAGTACGGGCT
AGGTTTGGCTTTGAACTGTGGAAATGAAGCTGTTTTTGTGGAGACGTCCATCATTTCTCCTGCATCTGGA
AGAGAAGAGATGGCAAGATGTTGGCATAGCTGTTAATGTTTATGGGCCTGCTATGCCTCCATATTGCCAT
TTCTGCACTTCCAATAAAACATCACCAACTAAATATGATCAAATGTCTGTTATGAGCTAGTTTACAGTTC
AGATGTGCATGTTAATGTGAAATATATGTCAGATTGATTTACTTAAAAATTACACTATTTATTTATGTAC
TGTATGTATTTATTTATTTATTTTACTGTTTATTCAAATGTATTATTCTGTCAAACCCGCTATTGGTTTT
CCAGCAGCACGATAAAAATACTCAGCCAACTGCTGTTACTCTCGCCCAGAAATCTGCGCCAACATGGACA
CACCCAGTGGAGCAAGCCATCTGATTTTCATGGTCAGATTGTAAAGAAGCAATTACTCTTGGACAGTTTA
AGCAGAAAAGCCACCAAGTCAAGTCACTGGTCATATGATGAACTCGAAGATCTAATAAAAGTTAATTTAA
GCGTTCATTACAATAAATTCAAGTGAATCTGTTTTAAGCTAGCCTTTAACGTTTTTAAATTCCTTCAAAC
AAATTAGTTCCTCTTTGCAGTTCCTCATTTCTCGGTGAGCTGGTGCTTTAATCCCTTTACTTTTTCTTCC
TCTAGGGAGTGATGGTTGGCATGGGACGAATTAATTCCTGCAGCCCGGGGGTACCGGTCGCCACCATGAA
CACCCCGGGAATTAACCTGATCAAGGAGGACATGCGCGTGAAGGTGCACATGGAGGGCAACGTGAACGGC
CACGCCTTCGTGATCGAGGGCGAGGGCAAGGGCAAGCCCTACGAGGGCACCCAGACCGCCAACCTGACCG
TGAAGGAGGGCGCCCCCCTGCCCTTCAGCTACGACATCCTGACCACCGCCGTGCACTACGGCAACCGGGT
GTTCACCAAGTACCCCGAGGACATCCCCGACTACTTCAAGCAGAGCTTCCCCGAGGGCTACAGCTGGGAG
CGCACCATGACCTTCGAGGACAAGGGCATCTGCACCATCCGCAGCGACATCAGCCTGGAGGGCGACTGCT
TCTTCCAGAACGTGCGCTTCAAGGGCACCAACTTCCCCCCCAACGGCCCCGTGATGCAGAAGAAAACCCT
GAAGTGGGAGCCCAGCACCGAGAAGCTGCACGTGCGCGACGGCCTGCTGGTGGGCAACATCAACATGGCC
CTGCTGCTGGAGGGCGGCGGCCACTACCTGTGCGACTTCAAGACCACCTACAAGGCCAAGAAGGTGGTGC
AGCTGCCCGACGCCCACTTCGTGGACCACCGCATCGAGATCCTGGGCAACGACAGCGACTACAACAAGGT
GAAGCTGTACGAGCACGCCGTGGCCCGCTACAGCCCCCTGCCCAGCCAGGTGTGGTAATCTAGATCATAA
TCAGCCATACCACATTTGTAGAGGTTTTACTTGCTTTAAAAAACCTCCCACACCTCCCCCTGAACCTGAA
ACATAAAATGAATGCAATTGTTGTTGTTAACTTGTTTATTGCAGCTTATAATGGTTACAAATAAAGCAAT
AGCATCACAAATTTCACAAATAAAGCATTTTTTTCACTGCATTCTAGTTGTGGTTTGTCCAAACTCATCA
ATGTATCTTAAGGCGTAAATTGTAAGCGTTAATATTTTGTTAAAATTCGCGTTAAATTTTTGTTAAATCA
GCTCATTTTTTAACCAATAGGCCGAAATCGGCGGATCCTGCGGCCGCAAGGGAAAATAGAATGAAGTGAT
CTCCAAAAAATAAGTACTTTTTGACTGTAAATAAAATTGTAAGGAGTAAAAAGTACTTTTTTTTCTAAAA
AAATGTAATTAAGTAAAAGTAAAAGTATTGATTTTTAATTGTACTCAAGTAAAGTAAAAATCCCCAAAAA
TAATACTTAAGTACAGTAATCAAGTAAAATTACTCAAGTACTTTACACCTCTGGTTCTTGACCCCCTACC
TTCAGCAAGCCCAGCAGATCCACTAGATCTTTTGTTCCCTTTAGTGAGGGTTAATTGCGCGCTTGGCGTA
ATCATGGTCATAGCTGTTTCCTGTGTGAAATTGTTATCCGCTCACAATTCCACACAACATACGAGCCGGA
AGCATAAAGTGTAAAGCCTGGGGTGCCTAATGAGTGAGCTAACTCACATTAATTGCGTTGCGCTCACTGC
CCGCTTTCCAGTCGGGAAACCTGTCGTGCCAGCTGCATTAATGAATCGGCCAACGCGCGGGGAGAGGCGG
TTTGCGTATTGGGCGCTCTTCCGCTTCCTCGCTCACTGACTCGCTGCGCTCGGTCGTTCGGCTGCGGCGA
GCGGTATCAGCTCACTCAAAGGCGGTAATACGGTTATCCACAGAATCAGGGGATAACGCAGGAAAGAACA
TGTGAGCAAAAGGCCAGCAAAAGGCCAGGAACCGTAAAAAGGCCGCGTTGCTGGCGTTTTTCCATAGGCT
CCGCCCCCCTGACGAGCATCACAAAAATCGACGCTCAAGTCAGAGGTGGCGAAACCCGACAGGACTATAA
AGATACCAGGCGTTTCCCCCTGGAAGCTCCCTCGTGCGCTCTCCTGTTCCGACCCTGCCGCTTACCGGAT
ACCTGTCCGCCTTTCTCCCTTCGGGAAGCGTGGCGCTTTCTCATAGCTCACGCTGTAGGTATCTCAGTTC
GGTGTAGGTCGTTCGCTCCAAGCTGGGCTGTGTGCACGAACCCCCCGTTCAGCCCGACCGCTGCGCCTTA
TCCGGTAACTATCGTCTTGAGTCCAACCCGGTAAGACACGACTTATCGCCACTGGCAGCAGCCACTGGTA
ACAGGATTAGCAGAGCGAGGTATGTAGGCGGTGCTACAGAGTTCTTGAAGTGGTGGCCTAACTACGGCTA
CACTAGAAGAACAGTATTTGGTATCTGCGCTCTGCTGAAGCCAGTTACCTTCGGAAAAAGAGTTGGTAGC
TCTTGATCCGGCAAACAAACCACCGCTGGTAGCGGTGGTTTTTTTGTTTGCAAGCAGCAGATTACGCGCA
GAAAAAAAGGATCTCAAGAAGATCCTTTGATCTTTTCTACGGGGTCTGACGCTCAGTGGAACGAAAACTC
ACGTTAAGGGATTTTGGTCATGAGATTATCAAAAAGGATCTTCACCTAGATCCTTTTAAATTAAAAATGA
AGTTTTAAATCAATCTAAAGTATATATGAGTAAACTTGGTCTGACAGTTACCAATGCTTAATCAGTGAGG
CACCTATCTCAGCGATCTGTCTATTTCGTTCATCCATAGTTGCCTGACTCCCCGTCGTGTAGATAACTAC
GATACGGGAGGGCTTACCATCTGGCCCCAGTGCTGCAATGATACCGCGAGACCCACGCTCACCGGCTCCA
GATTTATCAGCAATAAACCAGCCAGCCGGAAGGGCCGAGCGCAGAAGTGGTCCTGCAACTTTATCCGCCT
CCATCCAGTCTATTAATTGTTGCCGGGAAGCTAGAGTAAGTAGTTCGCCAGTTAATAGTTTGCGCAACGT
TGTTGCCATTGCTACAGGCATCGTGGTGTCACGCTCGTCGTTTGGTATGGCTTCATTCAGCTCCGGTTCC
CAACGATCAAGGCGAGTTACATGATCCCCCATGTTGTGCAAAAAAGCGGTTAGCTCCTTCGGTCCTCCGA
TCGTTGTCAGAAGTAAGTTGGCCGCAGTGTTATCACTCATGGTTATGGCAGCACTGCATAATTCTCTTAC
TGTCATGCCATCCGTAAGATGCTTTTCTGTGACTGGTGAGTACTCAACCAAGTCATTCTGAGAATAGTGT
ATGCGGCGACCGAGTTGCTCTTGCCCGGCGTCAATACGGGATAATACCGCGCCACATAGCAGAACTTTAA
AAGTGCTCATCATTGGAAAACGTTCTTCGGGGCGAAAACTCTCAAGGATCTTACCGCTGTTGAGATCCAG
TTCGATGTAACCCACTCGTGCACCCAACTGATCTTCAGCATCTTTTACTTTCACCAGCGTTTCTGGGTGA
GCAAAAACAGGAAGGCAAAATGCCGCAAAAAAGGGAATAAGGGCGACACGGAAATGTTGAATACTCATAC
TCTTCCTTTTTCAATATTATTGAAGCATTTATCAGGGTTATTGTCTCATGAGCGGATACATATTTGAATG
TATTTAGAAAAATAAACAAATAGGGGTTCCGCGCACATTTCCCCGAAAAGTGCCACCTAAATTGTAAGCG
TTAATATTTTGTTAAAATTCGCGTTAAATTTTTGTTAAATCAGCTCATTTTTTAACCAATAGGCCGAAAT
CGGCAAAATCCCTTATAAATCAAAAGAATAGACCGAGATAGGGT
[37 nt withheld, positions 6275-6311]
AAAGAACGTGGACTCCAACGTCAAAGG
[49 nt withheld, positions 6339-6387]
T
[91 nt withheld, positions 6389-6479]
CACAATGACGGCTACTACATGGTGCCATTCCTTCCTCTTTATAGGAATGGAGACTACCTCCTGTCCAACA
ATGCTCTTGGATACGAGTACGCCTACCTGTTGGACCCAGGTCATTGCACAACACCAGAAATGCCCTCTGA
TCTGCAAAAGACGTGAATATCTGTTCAGACACCCATATCCACTCTGTTCCACACAGGTCAGAGGTTTGTC
CAGGAGTTCTTGACAGAGGTGTAAAAAGTACTCAAAAATTTTACTCAAGTGAAAGTACAAGTACTTAGGG
AAAATTTTACTCAATTAAAAGTAAAAGTATCTGGCTAGAATCTTACTTGAGTAAAAGTAAAAAAGTACTC
CATTAAAATTGTACTTGAGTATTAAGGAAGTAAAAGGCTAGCAAGATCTGCTCGAGATACATTTGATTAG
AAGAGTTTGACTTGGGTTGATTATAGCAAATAGTGGAACACAAACAGATTTTGAAATATTCTTGCAAATT
TATTTATTAAATCCATTCAAATATTGTCATTTTTTGTACTGTGTAATTTATATTGATTTGCTCATACAAT
ATTTACATTTCGCTTAAACAATACACTATTATTTATATTTAAAAATAGCTATATATAAATCAAATGTATA
GCTCTTTTTTACACAATTAATCAAAGCTAAAATATTTGTCACACAAATACAGTAAGCCACTTCACAATGA
TATCTTCAAAATCTGTGCTTGACTGAATCATTTCATTTATTGTTTTGTAATTCACATTATACCTTACGTT
CTCCAGGCACAGTTTGAATTGTTGATAAATGAAGATAATACATCTGATTTAATTAGTCTCCTTTGTTTAT
AATAACTTTAATCTAATTTGATAGTAATAATTCCAGCAATACATCCATTACAATAAAAATCGCTTTTTTA
TTTTGCACATTAGTTTGCCGGTATTTGTTTAAAGTTTCACCATACTTTTAAATCATGTGCTATTTGAAAA
GGGCTGTTATGACTGGAATTAAATGTTTTTTTTTATATCAGTGTTTTAGATTGAAGTACAATATTTATAG
GTAAAATTCACCAGCATATGCTTAAAGATAGCCATGCTCCAGGTCCTTGTGTCCTTCTAAGGTCTGTTTG
TGGTTTAAGCTGTTTGTTGACACACGCTTGTCATCTCCATTTTTCTGTGAAGTTATTGTCAGTTTATTGC
ACACTGGGTTGCATTAAGCTGCAGTTTTTTCACAACAGTTTTCCACATTGTAACAGTCAGTCTCCAAATT
ATTCCATCAGTCCTCAAATTTAGTCATTTGAGGCCATGAAAACACTTAAAACTACATGAAGGTAGTTTGG
CATTAGGTTTTAGACTTGTTCTTGTTTGGCATATTGCAACCTGTGTAAAAATGATTTGATTTTTATTTTT
TTTTTTTTTTTTTCAGAAAGAAACGGTCCAAAAAGAGTTATGTGAACATTTATCCATGTGTTTAATG
